>Addgene plasmid #58047 | TurboRFP-H2B-6 | addgene full sequence | sequence record 393235 | Addgene NGS Result
TTTGCAAAGATCGATCAAGAGACAGGATGAGGATCGTTTCGCATGATTGAACAAGATGGATTGCACGCAG
GTTCTCCGGCCGCTTGGGTGGAGAGGCTATTCGGCTATGACTGGGCACAACAGACAATCGGCTGCTCTGA
TGCCGCCGTGTTCCGGCTGTCAGCGCAGGGGCGCCCGGTTCTTTTTGTCAAGACCGACCTGTCCGGTGCC
CTGAATGAACTGCAAGACGAGGCAGCGCGGCTATCGTGGCTGGCCACGACGGGCGTTCCTTGCGCAGCTG
TGCTCGACGTTGTCACTGAAGCGGGAAGGGACTGGCTGCTATTGGGCGAAGTGCCGGGGCAGGATCTCCT
GTCATCTCACCTTGCTCCTGCCGAGAAAGTATCCATCATGGCTGATGCAATGCGGCGGCTGCATACGCTT
GATCCGGCTACCTGCCCATTCGACCACCAAGCGAAACATCGCATCGAGCGAGCACGTACTCGGATGGAAG
CCGGTCTTGTCGATCAGGATGATCTGGACGAAGAGCATCAGGGGCTCGCGCCAGCCGAACTGTTCGCCAG
GCTCAAGGCGAGCATGCCCGACGGCGAGGATCTCGTCGTGACCCATGGCGATGCCTGCTTGCCGAATATC
ATGGTGGAAAATGGCCGCTTTTCTGGATTCATCGACTGTGGCCGGCTGGGTGTGGCGGACCGCTATCAGG
ACATAGCGTTGGCTACCCGTGATATTGCTGAAGAGCTTGGCGGCGAATGGGCTGACCGCTTCCTCGTGCT
TTACGGTATCGCCGCTCCCGATTCGCAGCGCATCGCCTTCTATCGCCTTCTTGACGAGTTCTTCTGAGCG
GGACTCTGGGGTTCGAAATGACCGACCAAGCGACGCCCAACCTGCCATCACGAGATTTCGATTCCACCGC
CGCCTTCTATGAAAGGTTGGGCTTCGGAATCGTTTTCCGGGACGCCGGCTGGATGATCCTCCAGCGCGGG
GATCTCATGCTGGAGTTCTTCGCCCACCCTAGGGGGAGGCTAACTGAAACACGGAAGGAGACAATACCGG
AAGGAACCCGCGCTATGACGGCAATAAAAAGACAGAATAAAACGCACGGTGTTGGGTCGTTTGTTCATAA
ACGCGGGGTTCGGTCCCAGGGCTGGCACTCTGTCGATACCCCACCGAGACCCCATTGGGGCCAATACGCC
CGCGTTTCTTCCTTTTCCCCACCCCACCCCCCAAGTTCGGGTGAAGGCCCAGGGCTCGCAGCCAACGTCG
GGGCGGCAGGCCCTGCCATAGCCTCAGGTTACTCATATATACTTTAGATTGATTTAAAACTTCATTTTTA
ATTTAAAAGGATCTAGGTGAAGATCCTTTTTGATAATCTCATGACCAAAATCCCTTAACGTGAGTTTTCG
TTCCACTGAGCGTCAGACCCCGTAGAAAAGATCAAAGGATCTTCTTGAGATCCTTTTTTTCTGCGCGTAA
TCTGCTGCTTGCAAACAAAAAAACCACCGCTACCAGCGGTGGTTTGTTTGCCGGATCAAGAGCTACCAAC
TCTTTTTCCGAAGGTAACTGGCTTCAGCAGAGCGCAGATACCAAATACTGTTCTTCTAGTGTAGCCGTAG
TTAGGCCACCACTTCAAGAACTCTGTAGCACCGCCTACATACCTCGCTCTGCTAATCCTGTTACCAGTGG
CTGCTGCCAGTGGCGATAAGTCGTGTCTTACCGGGTTGGACTCAAGACGATAGTTACCGGATAAGGCGCA
GCGGTCGGGCTGAACGGGGGGTTCGTGCACACAGCCCAGCTTGGAGCGAACGACCTACACCGAACTGAGA
TACCTACAGCGTGAGCTATGAGAAAGCGCCACGCTTCCCGAAGGGAGAAAGGCGGACAGGTATCCGGTAA
GCGGCAGGGTCGGAACAGGAGAGCGCACGAGGGAGCTTCCAGGGGGAAACGCCTGGTATCTTTATAGTCC
TGTCGGGTTTCGCCACCTCTGACTTGAGCGTCGATTTTTGTGATGCTCGTCAGGGGGGCGGAGCCTATGG
AAAAACGCCAGCAACGCGGCCTTTTTACGGTTCCTGGCCTTTTGCTGGCCTTTTGCTCACATGTTCTTTC
CTGCGTTATCCCCTGATTCTGTGGATAACCGTATTACCGCCATGCATTAGTTATTAATAGTAATCAATTA
CGGGGTCATTAGTTCATAGCCCATATATGGAGTTCCGCGTTACATAACTTACGGTAAATGGCCCGCCTGG
CTGACCGCCCAACGACCCCCGCCCATTGACGTCAATAATGACGTATGTTCCCATAGTAACGCCAATAGGG
ACTTTCCATTGACGTCAATGGGTGGAGTATTTACGGTAAACTGCCCACTTGGCAGTACATCAAGTGTATC
ATATGCCAAGTACGCCCCCTATTGACGTCAATGACGGTAAATGGCCCGCCTGGCATTATGCCCAGTACAT
GACCTTATGGGACTTTCCTACTTGGCAGTACATCTACGTATTAGTCATCGCTATTACCATGGTGATGCGG
TTTTGGCAGTACATCAATGGGCGTGGATAGCGGTTTGACTCACGGGGATTTCCAAGTCTCCACCCCATTG
ACGTCAATGGGAGTTTGTTTTGGCACCAAAATCAACGGGACTTTCCAAAATGTCGTAACAACTCCGCCCC
ATTGACGCAAATGGGCGGTAGGCGTGTACGGTGGGAGGTCTATATAAGCAGAGCTGGTTTAGTGAACCGT
CAGATCCGCTAGCGCTACCGGACTCAGATCTCGAGCTCAAGCTTCGAATTCTGCAGTCGACGGTACCGCC
ACCATGCCAGAGCCAGCGAAGTCTGCTCCCGCCCCGAAAAAGGGCTCCAAGAAGGCGGTGACTAAGGCGC
AGAAGAAAGGCGGCAAGAAGCGCAAGCGCAGCCGCAAGGAGAGCTATTCCATCTATGTGTACAAGGTTCT
GAAGCAGGTCCACCCTGACACCGGCATTTCGTCCAAGGCCATGGGCATCATGAATTCGTTTGTGAACGAC
ATTTTCGAGCGCATCGCAGGTGAGGCTTCCCGCCTGGCGCATTACAACAAGCGCTCGACCATCACCTCCA
GGGAGATCCAGACGGCCGTGCGCCTGCTGCTGCCTGGGGAGTTGGCCAAGCACGCCGTGTCCGAGGGTAC
TAAGGCCATCACCAAGTACACCAGCGCTAAGGATCCACCGGTCGCCACCATGAGCGAGCTGATCAAGGAG
AACATGCACATGAAGCTGTACATGGAGGGCACCGTGAACAACCACCACTTCAAGTGCACATCCGAGGGCG
AAGGCAAGCCCTACGAGGGCACCCAGACCATGAAGATCAAGGTGGTCGAGGGCGGCCCTCTCCCCTTCGC
CTTCGACATCCTGGCTACCAGCTTCATGTACGGCAGCAAAGCCTTCATCAACCACACCCAGGGCATCCCC
GACTTCTTTAAGCAGTCCTTCCCTGAGGGCTTCACATGGGAGAGAATCACCACATACGAAGACGGGGGCG
TGCTGACCGCTACCCAGGACACCAGCTTCCAGAACGGCTGCATCATCTACAACGTCAAGATCAACGGGGT
GAACTTCCCATCCAACGGCCCTGTGATGCAGAAGAAAACACGCGGCTGGGAGGCCAACACCGAGATGCTG
TACCCCGCTGACGGCGGCCTGAGAGGCCACAGCCAGATGGCCCTGAAGCTCGTGGGCGGGGGCTACCTGC
ACTGCTCCTTCAAGACCACATACAGATCCAAGAAACCCGCTAAGAACCTCAAGATGCCCGGCTTCCACTT
CGTGGACCACAGACTGGAAAGAATCAAGGAGGCCGACAAAGAGACCTACGTCGAGCAGCACGAGATGGCT
GTGGCCAAGTACTGCGACCTCCCTAGCAAACTGGGGCACAGATGATGCGGCCGCGACTCTAGATCATAAT
CAGCCATACCACATTTGTAGAGGTTTTACTTGCTTTAAAAAACCTCCCACACCTCCCCCTGAACCTGAAA
CATAAAATGAATGCAATTGTTGTTGTTAACTTGTTTATTGCAGCTTATAATGGTTACAAATAAAGCAATA
GCATCACAAATTTCACAAATAAAGCATTTTTTTCACTGCATTCTAGTTGTGGTTTGTCCAAACTCATCAA
TGTATCTTAAGGCGTAAATTGTAAGCGTTAATATTTTGTTAAAATTCGCGTTAAATTTTTGTTAAATCAG
CTCATTTTTTAACCAATAGGCCGAAATCGGCAAAATCCCTTATAAATCAAAAGAATAGACCGAGATAGGG
T
[37 nt withheld, positions 4272-4308]
AAAGAACGTGGACTCCAACGTCAAAGG
[49 nt withheld, positions 4336-4384]
T
[91 nt withheld, positions 4386-4476]
G
[124 nt withheld, positions 4478-4601]
CAGGTGGCACTTTTCGGGGAAATGTGCGCGGAACCCCTATTTGTTTATTTTTCTAAATACATTCAAATAT
GTATCCGCTCATGAGACAATAACCCTGATAAATGCTTCAATAATATTGAAAAAGGAAGAGTCCTGAGGCG
GAAAGAACCAGCTGTGGAATGTGTGTCAGTTAGGGTGTGGAAAGTCCCCAGGCTCCCCAGCAGGCAGAAG
TATGCAAAGCATGCATCTCAATTAGTCAGCAACCAGGTGTGGAAAGTCCCCAGGCTCCCCAGCAGGCAGA
AGTATGCAAAGCATGCATCTCAATTAGTCAGCAACCATAGTCCCGCCCCTAACTCCGCCCATCCCGCCCC
TAACTCCGCCCAGTTCCGCCCATTCTCCGCCCCATGGCTGACTAATTTTTTTTATTTATGCAGAGGCCGA
GGCCGCCTCGGCCTCTGAGCTATTCCAGAAGTAGTGAGGAGGCTTTTTTGGAGGCCTAGGCT
Features (pLannotate 1.2.2; 15 found; start..end, strand, type, name):
     43..837     +  CDS            NeoR/KanR: aminoglycoside phosphotransferase from Tn5; aph(3')-II (or nptII); confers resistance to neomycin, kanamycin, and G418 (Geneticin®)
    858..1010    +  CDS            ble (fragment): BLE_KLEPN - Experimental evidence at protein level: Swiss-Prot protein existence level 1. Binding protein with a strong affinity to the bleomycin family of antibiotics. Binds to CL990; an antimitotic-antibiotic compound. From Klebsiella pneumoniae.
   1069..1116    +  polyA_signal   HSV TK poly(A) signal: herpes simplex virus thymidine kinase polyadenylation signal (Cole and Stacy, 1985)
   1207..1223    -  polyA_signal   bGH poly(A) signal (fragment): bovine growth hormone polyadenylation signal
   1445..2033    +  rep_origin     ori: high-copy-number ColE1/pMB1/pBR322/pUC origin of replication
   2208..2511    +  enhancer       CMV enhancer: human cytomegalovirus immediate early enhancer
   2512..2715    +  promoter       CMV promoter: human cytomegalovirus (CMV) immediate early promoter
   2738..2799    +  misc_feature   MCS (fragment): multiple cloning site
   2804..3181    +  CDS            H2B: human histone H2B; HIST1H2BJ
   3200..3895    +  CDS            TurboRFP: red fluorescent protein from Entacmaea quadricolor mammalian codon-optimized
   3912..3995    +  CDS            large T antigen (fragment): large T antigen from SV40 (simian virus 40)
   4018..4139    +  polyA_signal   SV40 poly(A) signal: SV40 polyadenylation signal
   4173..4601    -  rep_origin     f1 ori (sequence partly withheld): f1 bacteriophage origin of replication; arrow indicates direction of (+) strand synthesis
   4628..4732    +  promoter       AmpR promoter: bla
   4734..8       +  promoter       SV40 promoter (across the origin): SV40 enhancer and early promoter
