[The description below was written by a language model from this plasmid's Addgene catalogue record and pLannotate feature annotations shown in this document.]
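Description:
TurboRFP-H2B-6 is a mammalian expression plasmid that produces human histone H2B fused to the red fluorescent protein TurboRFP, so that chromatin and nuclei are labelled in living or fixed cells. The sequenced record is about 5.1 kb and has the layout of a classic N1-type fluorescent-protein vector. The CMV immediate-early enhancer and promoter are followed by a remnant of the multiple cloning site, then the H2B coding sequence (HIST1H2BJ/H2BC11), then the mammalian codon-optimized TurboRFP coding sequence from Entacmaea quadricolor. TurboRFP is therefore at the C-terminus of the histone, separated from it by a short linker. An SV40 polyadenylation signal terminates the transcript. The short "large T antigen" fragment annotated just upstream of that signal is probably part of the SV40-derived 3′ region rather than a functional element. The H2B insert carries two recorded substitutions, D26G and V119I. The catalogue lists excitation and emission maxima of 553 and 574 nm for the fluorophore.

The plasmid is propagated in E. coli from a high-copy ColE1/pUC-type origin, and it also has an f1 origin for single-stranded DNA production. A single Tn5 aminoglycoside phosphotransferase gene (NeoR/KanR) serves both hosts. A bacterial bla-type promoter drives it for kanamycin selection in bacteria, and the SV40 enhancer/early promoter, with an HSV TK polyadenylation signal, drives it for G418 selection of stably transfected mammalian cells. The small ble and bGH poly(A) fragments in the annotation appear to be residual backbone matches. The construct is typically used as a nuclear and histone localization marker in fluorescence microscopy, for example to visualize nuclei or chromosome behaviour during cell division.
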