Addgene plasmid #58047: TurboRFP-H2B-6
Purpose: Localization: Nucleus/Histones, Excitation: 553, Emission: 574
Depositing lab: Michael Davidson. Depositing organization: Florida State University, Tallahassee.
Backbone
  Vector backbone: TurboRFP
  Backbone size w/o insert (bp): 4750
  Vector type: Mammalian Expression
  Selectable markers: Neomycin (select with G418)
Growth in bacteria
  Bacterial resistance: Kanamycin, 50 μg/mL
  Growth temperature: 37°C
  Growth strain: DH5alpha
  Copy number: High Copy
Gene/Insert
  Gene/Insert name: H2B (alt names: Human Histone H2B; NM_021058.3)
  Species: H. sapiens (human)
  Mutation: D26G and V119I in H2B
  Entrez Gene: H2BC11 (a.k.a. H2B/r, H2BFR, H2BJ, HIST1H2BJ)
  Promoter: CMV
  Tag / fusion protein: TurboRFP
  Cloning method: Unknown
  Sequencing primers: 5′ CMV-F; 3′ SV40pA-R
Terms and licenses: Academic/Nonprofit Terms; Industry Terms
Depositor comments: . Excitation = 553; Emission = 574
How to cite: TurboRFP-H2B-6 was a gift from Michael Davidson (Addgene plasmid # 58047 ; http://n2t.net/addgene:58047 ; RRID:Addgene_58047)
