>Addgene plasmid #58047 | TurboRFP-H2B-6 | depositor partial sequence | sequence record 89183 | insert sequence
CGTCAGATCCGCTAGCGCTACCGGACTCAGATCTCGAGCTCAAGCTTCGAATTCTGCAGTCGACGGTACC
GCCACCATGCCAGAGCCAGCGAAGTCTGCTCCCGCCCCGAAAAAGGGCTCCAAGAAGGCGGTGACTAAGG
CGCAGAAGAAAGGCGGCAAGAAGCGCAAGCGCAGCCGCAAGGAGAGCTATTCCATCTATGTGTACAAGGT
TCTGAAGCAGGTCCACCCTGACACCGGCATTTCGTCCAAGGCCATGGGCATCATGAATTCGTTTGTGAAC
GACATTTTCGAGCGCATCGCAGGTGAGGCTTCCCGCCTGGCGCATTACAACAAGCGCTCGACCATCACCT
CCAGGGAGATCCAGACGGCCGTGCGCCTGCTGCTGCCTGGGGAGTTGGCCAAGCACGCCGTGTCCGAGGG
TACTAAGGCCATCACCAAGTACACCAGCGCTAAGGATCCACCGGTCGCCACCATGAGCGAGCTGATCAAG
GAGAACATGCACATGAAGCTGTACATGGAGGGCACCGTGAACAACCACCACTTCAAGTGCACATCCGAGG
GCGAAGGCAAGCCCTACGAGGGCACCCAGACCATGAAGATCAAGGTGGTCGAGGGCGGCCCTCTCCCCTT
CGCCTTCGACATCCTGGCTACCAGCTTCATGTACGGCAGCAAAGCCTTCATCAACCACACCCAGGGCATC
CCCGACTTCTTTAAGCAGTCCTTCCCTGAGGGCTTCACATGGGAGAGAATCACCACATACGAAGACGGGG
GCGTGCTGACCGCTACCCAGGACACCAGCTTCCAGAACGGCTGCATCATCTACAACGTCAAGATCAACGG
GGTGAACTTCCCATCCAACGGCCCTGTGATGCAGAAGAAAACACGCGGCTGGGAGGCCAACACCGAGATG
CTGTACCCCGCTGACGGCGGCCTGAGAGGCCACAGCCAGATGGCCCTGAAGCTCGTGGGCGGGGGCTACC
TGCACTGCTCCTTCAAGACCACATACAGATCCAAGAAACCCGCTAAGAACCTCAAGATGCCCGGCTTCCA
CTTCGTGGACCACAGACTGGAAAGAATCAAGGAGGCCGACAAAGAGACCTACGTCGAGCAGCACGAGATG
GCTGTGGCCAAGTACTGCGACCTCCCTAGCAAACTGGGGCACAGATGATGCGGCCGCGACTCTAGATCAT
AATCAGCCATACCACAT
