>Addgene plasmid #58047 | TurboRFP-H2B-6 | addgene partial sequence | sequence record 114646 | CMV-F 5'-CGCAAATGGGCGGTAGGCGTG-3'
CCGTCAGATCCGCTAGCGCTACCGGACTCAGATCTCGAGCTCAAGCTTCGAATTCTGCAGTCGACGGTAC
CGCCACCATGCCAGAGCCAGCGAAGTCTGCTCCCGCCCCGAAAAAGGGCTCCAAGAAGGCGGTGACTAAG
GCGCAGAAGAAAGGCGGCAAGAAGCGCAAGCGCAGCCGCAAGGAGAGCTATTCCATCTATGTGTACAAGG
TTCTGAAGCAGGTCCACCCTGACACCGGCATTTCGTCCAAGGCCATGGGCATCATGAATTCGTTTGTGAA
CGACATTTTCGAGCGCATCGCAGGTGAGGCTTCCCGCCTGGCGCATTACAACAAGCGCTCGACCATCACC
TCCAGGGAGATCCAGACGGCCGTGCGCCTGCTGCTGCCTGGGGAGTTGGCCAAGCACGCCGTGTCCGAGG
GTACTAAGGCCATCACCAAGTACACCAGCGCTAAGGATCCACCGGTCGCCACCATGAGCGAGCTGATCAA
GGAGAACATGCACATGAAGCTGTACATGGAGGGCACCGTGAACAACCACCACTTCAAGTGCACATCCGAG
GGCGAAGGCAAGCCCTACGAGGGCACCCAGACCATGAAGATCAAGGTGGTCGAGGGCGGCCCTCTCCCCT
TCGCCTTCGACATCCTGGCTACCAGCTTCATGTACGGCAGCAAAGCCTTCATCAACCACACCCAGGGCAT
CCCCGACTTCTTTAAGCAGTCCTTCCCTGAGGGCTTCACATGGGAGAGAATCACCACATACGAAGACGGG
GGCGTGCTGACCGCTACCCAGGACACCAGCTTCCAGAACGGCTGCATCAT
